>Addgene plasmid #226169 | TurboID-MEK1 | addgene full sequence | sequence record 451888 | Addgene NGS Result
CTGGTAACAGGATTAGCAGAGCGAGGTATGTAGGCGGTGCTACAGAGTTCTTGAAGTGGTGGCCTAACTA
CGGCTACACTAGAAGAACAGTATTTGGTATCTGCGCTCTGCTGAAGCCAGTTACCTTCGGAAAAAGAGTT
GGTAGCTCTTGATCCGGCAAACAAACCACCGCTGGTAGCGGTGGTTTTTTTGTTTGCAAGCAGCAGATTA
CGCGCAGAAAAAAAGGATCTCAAGAAGATCCTTTGATCTTTTCTACGGGGTCTGACGCTCAGTGGAACGA
AAACTCACGTTAAGGGATTTTGGTCATGAGATTATCAAAAAGGATCTTCACCTAGATCCTTTTAAATTAA
AAATGAAGTTTTAAATCAATCTAAAGTATATATGAGTAAACTTGGTCTGACAGTTACCAATGCTTAATCA
GTGAGGCACCTATCTCAGCGATCTGTCTATTTCGTTCATCCATAGTTGCCTGACTCCCCGTCGTGTAGAT
AACTACGATACGGGAGGGCTTACCATCTGGCCCCAGTGCTGCAATGATACCGCGAGACCCACGCTCACCG
GCTCCAGATTTATCAGCAATAAACCAGCCAGCCGGAAGGGCCGAGCGCAGAAGTGGTCCTGCAACTTTAT
CCGCCTCCATCCAGTCTATTAATTGTTGCCGGGAAGCTAGAGTAAGTAGTTCGCCAGTTAATAGTTTGCG
CAACGTTGTTGCCATTGCTACAGGCATCGTGGTGTCACGCTCGTCGTTTGGTATGGCTTCATTCAGCTCC
GGTTCCCAACGATCAAGGCGAGTTACATGATCCCCCATGTTGTGCAAAAAAGCGGTTAGCTCCTTCGGTC
CTCCGATCGTTGTCAGAAGTAAGTTGGCCGCAGTGTTATCACTCATGGTTATGGCAGCACTGCATAATTC
TCTTACTGTCATGCCATCCGTAAGATGCTTTTCTGTGACTGGTGAGTACTCAACCAAGTCATTCTGAGAA
TAGTGTATGCGGCGACCGAGTTGCTCTTGCCCGGCGTCAATACGGGATAATACCGCGCCACATAGCAGAA
CTTTAAAAGTGCTCATCATTGGAAAACGTTCTTCGGGGCGAAAACTCTCAAGGATCTTACCGCTGTTGAG
ATCCAGTTCGATGTAACCCACTCGTGCACCCAACTGATCTTCAGCATCTTTTACTTTCACCAGCGTTTCT
GGGTGAGCAAAAACAGGAAGGCAAAATGCCGCAAAAAAGGGAATAAGGGCGACACGGAAATGTTGAATAC
TCATACTCTTCCTTTTTCAATATTATTGAAGCATTTATCAGGGTTATTGTCTCATGAGCGGATACATATT
TGAATGTATTTAGAAAAATAAACAAATAGGGGTTCCGCGCACATTTCCCCGAAAAGTGCCACCTGACGTC
GACGGATCGGGAGATCTCCCGATCCCCTATGGTGCACTCTCAGTACAATCTGCTCTGATGCCGCATAGTT
AAGCCAGTATCTGCTCCCTGCTTGTGTGTTGGAGGTCGCTGAGTAGTGCGCGAGCAAAATTTAAGCTACA
ACAAGGCAAGGCTTGACCGACAATTGCATGAAGAATCTGCTTAGGGTTAGGCGTTTTGCGCTGCTTCGCG
ATGTACGGGCCAGATATACGCGTTGACATTGATTATTGACTAGTTATTAATAGTAATCAATTACGGGGTC
ATTAGTTCATAGCCCATATATGGAGTTCCGCGTTACATAACTTACGGTAAATGGCCCGCCTGGCTGACCG
CCCAACGACCCCCGCCCATTGACGTCAATAATGACGTATGTTCCCATAGTAACGCCAATAGGGACTTTCC
ATTGACGTCAATGGGTGGAGTATTTACGGTAAACTGCCCACTTGGCAGTACATCAAGTGTATCATATGCC
AAGTACGCCCCCTATTGACGTCAATGACGGTAAATGGCCCGCCTGGCATTATGCCCAGTACATGACCTTA
TGGGACTTTCCTACTTGGCAGTACATCTACGTATTAGTCATCGCTATTACCATGGTGATGCGGTTTTGGC
AGTACATCAATGGGCGTGGATAGCGGTTTGACTCACGGGGATTTCCAAGTCTCCACCCCATTGACGTCAA
TGGGAGTTTGTTTTGGCACCAAAATCAACGGGACTTTCCAAAATGTCGTAACAACTCCGCCCCATTGACG
CAAATGGGCGGTAGGCGTGTACGGTGGGAGGTCTATATAAGCAGAGCTCTCCCTATCAGTGATAGAGATC
TCCCTATCAGTGATAGAGATCGTCGACGAGCTCGTTTAGTGAACCGTCAGATCGCCTGGAGACGCCATCC
ACGCTGTTTTGACCTCCATAGAAGACACCGGGACCGATCCAGCCTCCGGACTCTAGCGTTTAAACTTAAG
CTTGCCGCCACCATGGAACAAAAACTCATCTCAGAAGAGGATCTCGGTGGAAAAGACAATACTGTGCCTC
TGAAGCTGATCGCTCTCCTGGCTAATGGCGAGTTCCATAGTGGCGAACAGCTGGGAGAAACCCTGGGCAT
GTCCAGGGCCGCTATCAACAAGCACATTCAGACTCTGCGCGACTGGGGCGTGGACGTGTTCACCGTGCCC
GGAAAGGGCTACTCTCTGCCCGAGCCTATCCCGCTGCTGAACGCTAAACAGATTCTGGGACAGCTGGACG
GCGGGAGCGTGGCAGTCCTGCCTGTGGTCGACTCCACCAATCAGTACCTGCTGGATCGAATCGGCGAGCT
GAAGAGTGGGGATGCTTGCATTGCAGAATATCAGCAGGCAGGGAGAGGAAGCAGAGGGAGGAAATGGTTC
TCTCCTTTTGGAGCTAACCTGTACCTGAGTATGTTTTGGCGCCTGAAGCGGGGACCAGCAGCAATCGGCC
TGGGCCCGGTCATCGGAATTGTCATGGCAGAAGCGCTGCGAAAGCTGGGAGCAGACAAGGTGCGAGTCAA
ATGGCCCAATGACCTGTATCTGCAGGATAGAAAGCTGGCAGGCATCCTGGTGGAGCTGGCCGGAATAACA
GGCGATGCTGCACAGATCGTCATTGGCGCCGGGATTAACGTGGCTATGAGGCGCGTGGAGGAAAGCGTGG
TCAATCAGGGCTGGATCACACTGCAGGAAGCAGGGATTAACCTGGACAGGAATACTCTGGCCGCTACGCT
GATCCGAGAGCTGCGGGCAGCCCTGGAACTGTTCGAGCAGGAAGGCCTGGCTCCATATCTGCCACGGTGG
GAGAAGCTGGATAACTTCATCAATAGACCCGTGAAGCTGATCATTGGGGACAAAGAGATTTTCGGGATTA
GCCGGGGGATTGATAAACAGGGAGCCCTGCTGCTGGAACAGGACGGAGTTATCAAACCCTGGATGGGCGG
AGAAATCAGTCTGCGGTCTGCCGAAAAGCTGCAGGGTGGCAGCGGTAGTGGATCTGGCTCAGGA
[1179 nt withheld, positions 3425-4603]
TAGCTCGAGTCTAGAGGGCCCGTTTAAACCCGCTGATCAGCCTCGACTGTGCCTTCTAGTTGCCAGCCAT
CTGTTGTTTGCCCCTCCCCCGTGCCTTCCTTGACCCTGGAAGGTGCCACTCCCACTGTCCTTTCCTAATA
AAATGAGGAAATTGCATCGCATTGTCTGAGTAGGTGTCATTCTATTCTGGGGGGTGGGGTGGGGCAGGAC
AGCAAGGGGGAGGATTGGGAAGACAATAGCAGGCATGCTGGGGATGCGGTGGGCTCTATGGCTTCTGAGG
CGGAAAGAACCAGCTGGGGCTCTAGGGGGTATCCCC
[124 nt withheld, positions 4920-5043]
C
[91 nt withheld, positions 5045-5135]
AGGGTGATGGTTCACGTACCTAGAAGTTCCTATTCCGAAGTTCCTATTCTCTAGAAAGTATAGGAACTTC
CTTGGCCAAAAAGCCTGAACTCACCGCGACGTCTGTCGAGAAGTTTCTGATCGAAAAGTTCGACAGCGTC
TCCGACCTGATGCAGCTCTCGGAGGGCGAAGAATCTCGTGCTTTCAGCTTCGATGTAGGAGGGCGTGGAT
ATGTCCTGCGGGTAAATAGCTGCGCCGATGGTTTCTACAAAGATCGTTATGTTTATCGGCACTTTGCATC
GGCCGCGCTCCCGATTCCGGAAGTGCTTGACATTGGGGAATTCAGCGAGAGCCTGACCTATTGCATCTCC
CGCCGTGCACAGGGTGTCACGTTGCAAGACCTGCCTGAAACCGAACTGCCCGCTGTTCTGCAGCCGGTCG
CGGAGGCCATGGATGCGATCGCTGCGGCCGATCTTAGCCAGACGAGCGGGTTCGGCCCATTCGGACCGCA
AGGAATCGGTCAATACACTACATGGCGTGATTTCATATGCGCGATTGCTGATCCCCATGTGTATCACTGG
CAAACTGTGATGGACGACACCGTCAGTGCGTCCGTCGCGCAGGCTCTCGATGAGCTGATGCTTTGGGCCG
AGGACTGCCCCGAAGTCCGGCACCTCGTGCACGCGGATTTCGGCTCCAACAATGTCCTGACGGACAATGG
CCGCATAACAGCGGTCATTGACTGGAGCGAGGCGATGTTCGGGGATTCCCAATACGAGGTCGCCAACATC
TTCTTCTGGAGGCCGTGGTTGGCTTGTATGGAGCAGCAGACGCGCTACTTCGAGCGGAGGCATCCGGAGC
TTGCAGGATCGCCGCGGCTCCGGGCGTATATGCTCCGCATTGGTCTTGACCAACTCTATCAGAGCTTGGT
TGACGGCAATTTCGATGATGCAGCTTGGGCGCAGGGTCGATGCGACGCAATCGTCCGATCCGGAGCCGGG
ACTGTCGGGCGTACACAAATCGCCCGCAGAAGCGCGGCCGTCTGGACCGATGGCTGTGTAGAAGTACTCG
CCGATAGTGGAAACCGACGCCCCAGCACTCGTCCGAGGGCAAAGGAATAGCACGTACTACGAGATTTCGA
TTCCACCGCCGCCTTCTATGAAAGGTTGGGCTTCGGAATCGTTTTCCGGGACGCCGGCTGGATGATCCTC
CAGCGCGGGGATCTCATGCTGGAGTTCTTCGCCCACCCCAACTTGTTTATTGCAGCTTATAATGGTTACA
AATAAAGCAATAGCATCACAAATTTCACAAATAAAGCATTTTTTTCACTGCATTCTAGTTGTGGTTTGTC
CAAACTCATCAATGTATCTTATCATGTCTGTATACCGTCGACCTCTAGCTAGAGCTTGGCGTAATCATGG
TCATAGCTGTTTCCTGTGTGAAATTGTTATCCGCTCACAATTCCACACAACATACGAGCCGGAAGCATAA
AGTGTAAAGCCTGGGGTGCCTAATGAGTGAGCTAACTCACATTAATTGCGTTGCGCTCACTGCCCGCTTT
CCAGTCGGGAAACCTGTCGTGCCAGCTGCATTAATGAATCGGCCAACGCGCGGGGAGAGGCGGTTTGCGT
ATTGGGCGCTCTTCCGCTTCCTCGCTCACTGACTCGCTGCGCTCGGTCGTTCGGCTGCGGCGAGCGGTAT
CAGCTCACTCAAAGGCGGTAATACGGTTATCCACAGAATCAGGGGATAACGCAGGAAAGAACATGTGAGC
AAAAGGCCAGCAAAAGGCCAGGAACCGTAAAAAGGCCGCGTTGCTGGCGTTTTTCCATAGGCTCCGCCCC
CCTGACGAGCATCACAAAAATCGACGCTCAAGTCAGAGGTGGCGAAACCCGACAGGACTATAAAGATACC
AGGCGTTTCCCCCTGGAAGCTCCCTCGTGCGCTCTCCTGTTCCGACCCTGCCGCTTACCGGATACCTGTC
CGCCTTTCTCCCTTCGGGAAGCGTGGCGCTTTCTCATAGCTCACGCTGTAGGTATCTCAGTTCGGTGTAG
GTCGTTCGCTCCAAGCTGGGCTGTGTGCACGAACCCCCCGTTCAGCCCGACCGCTGCGCCTTATCCGGTA
ACTATCGTCTTGAGTCCAACCCGGTAAGACACGACTTATCGCCACTGGCAGCAGCCA
Features (pLannotate 1.2.2; 22 found; start..end, strand, type, name):
    404..1264    -  CDS            AmpR: β-lactamase; bla; confers resistance to ampicillin, carbenicillin, and related antibiotics
   1265..1369    -  promoter       AmpR promoter: bla
   1428..1480    -  misc_feature   bom (fragment): basis of mobility region from pBR322
   1635..2014    +  enhancer       CMV enhancer: human cytomegalovirus immediate early enhancer
   2015..2218    +  promoter       CMV promoter: human cytomegalovirus (CMV) immediate early promoter
   2220..2239    +  promoter       PLtetO-1 promoter (fragment): modified phage lambda PL promoter with tet operator sites (Lutz and Bujard, 1997)
   2241..2260    +  promoter       PLtetO-1 promoter (fragment): modified phage lambda PL promoter with tet operator sites (Lutz and Bujard, 1997)
   2268..2301    +  promoter       TRE3GV promoter (fragment): 3rd-generation Tet-responsive promoter that can be activated by binding of Tet-On® 3G, optimized for retroviral and lentiviral vectors
   2432..3388    +  CDS            TurboID: mutant of the E. coli biotin ligase BioID engineered for improved catalytic efficiency (Branon et al., 2018)
   3425..4603    +  CDS            MAP2K1 (sequence withheld): MP2K1_HUMAN - Also known as MEK1, PRKMK1. Experimental evidence at protein level: Swiss-Prot protein existence level 1. Dual specificity protein kinase which acts as an essential component of the MAP kinase signal transduction pathway. Binding of extracellular ligands such as growth factors, cytokines and hormones to their cell-surface receptors activates RAS and this initiates RAF1 activation. RAF1 then further activates the dual-specificity protein kinases MAP2K1/MEK1 and MAP2K2/MEK2. Both MAP2K1/MEK1 and MAP2K2/MEK2 function specifically in the MAPK/ERK cascade, and catalyze the concomitant
   4650..4874    +  polyA_signal   bGH poly(A) signal: bovine growth hormone polyadenylation signal
   4878..4899    +  promoter       SV40 promoter (fragment): SV40 enhancer and early promoter
   4920..5153    +  rep_origin     f1 ori (fragment) (sequence partly withheld): f1 bacteriophage origin of replication; arrow indicates direction of (+) strand synthesis
   5158..5205    +  protein_bind   FRT: FLP-mediated recombination occurs in the 8-bp core sequence TCTAGAAA (Turan and Bode, 2011). FLP recombinase from the Saccharomyces cerevisiae 2μ plasmid
   5213..6235    +  CDS            HygR: aminoglycoside phosphotransferase from E. coli; aph(4)-Ia; confers resistance to hygromycin
   6245..6370    +  CDS            ble (fragment): BLE_KLEPN - Experimental evidence at protein level: Swiss-Prot protein existence level 1. Binding protein with a strong affinity to the bleomycin family of antibiotics. Binds to CL990; an antimitotic-antibiotic compound. From Klebsiella pneumoniae.
   6365..6486    +  polyA_signal   SV40 poly(A) signal: SV40 polyadenylation signal
   6559..6575    -  protein_bind   lac operator: The lac repressor binds to the lac operator to inhibit transcription in E. coli. This inhibition can be relieved by adding lactose or isopropyl-β-D-thiogalactopyranoside (IPTG). lac repressor encoded by lacI
   6583..6613    -  promoter       lac promoter: promoter for the E. coli lac operon
   6628..6649    -  protein_bind   CAP binding site: CAP binding activates transcription in the presence of cAMP. E. coli catabolite activator protein
   6662..6754    -  CDS            lacI (fragment): lac repressor; lacI; The lac repressor binds to the lac operator to inhibit transcription in E. coli. This inhibition can be relieved by adding lactose or isopropyl-β-D-thiogalactopyranoside (IPTG).
   6937..233     -  rep_origin     ori (across the origin): high-copy-number ColE1/pMB1/pBR322/pUC origin of replication
