[The description below was written by a language model from this plasmid's Addgene catalogue record and pLannotate feature annotations shown in this document.]
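Description:
TurboID-MEK1 is a mammalian expression plasmid of about 7.3 kb built on a pcDNA5 backbone, designed for transient expression of human MEK1 (MAP2K1) fused to the proximity-labelling enzyme TurboID. It is propagated in E. coli at high copy from a ColE1/pUC-type origin under ampicillin selection (β-lactamase with its own promoter). The backbone also carries remnants typical of this vector family, including a partial f1 origin and lac promoter/operator sequences.

The expression cassette is driven by the human cytomegalovirus immediate-early enhancer and promoter. Two short tet operator-like matches lie immediately downstream of the promoter. This arrangement is consistent with a tetracycline-repressible CMV/TetO2 version of pcDNA5, which would be constitutive in cells lacking Tet repressor, although the catalogue entry does not state this. The open reading frame encodes TurboID, an engineered E. coli biotin ligase with high catalytic efficiency, followed by the MAP2K1 coding sequence and a bovine growth hormone polyadenylation signal. The record lists an N-terminal Myc epitope ahead of TurboID, but the feature table does not annotate it separately.

Downstream, an FRT site directly precedes a hygromycin resistance gene and an SV40 poly(A) signal, with no complete promoter annotated upstream. In Flp-In-style vectors this layout allows FLP-mediated integration at a genomic FRT locus and hygromycin selection of stable lines.

The fusion places a promiscuous biotin ligase on the dual-specificity MAPK/ERK pathway kinase MEK1, so that nearby proteins are biotinylated. The associated work concerns multiplexed profiling of intracellular protein abundance, activity, interactions and druggability.
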