Addgene plasmid #226169: TurboID-MEK1
Purpose: Used to transiently express a TurboID fusion of the protein kinase MEK1.
Depositing lab: Dustin Maly. Depositing organization: University of Washington. Publication: Multiplexed profiling of intracellular protein abundance, activity, interactions and druggability with LABEL-seq. Simon JJ, Fowler DM, Maly DJ. Nat Methods. 2024 Nov;21(11):2094-2106. doi: 10.1038/s41592-024-02456-7. Epub 2024 Oct 21. PubMed 39433876.
Backbone
  Vector backbone: pcDNA5
  Total vector size (bp): 7291
  Vector type: Mammalian Expression
  Selectable markers: Hygromycin
Growth in bacteria
  Bacterial resistance: Ampicillin, 100 μg/mL
  Growth temperature: 37°C
  Growth strain: DH5alpha
  Copy number: High Copy
Gene/Insert
  Gene/Insert name: Myc-TurboID-MEK1 (alt name: MEK1)
  Species: H. sapiens (human)
  Entrez Gene: MAP2K1 (a.k.a. CFC3, MAPKK1, MEK1, MEL, MKK1, PRKMK1)
  Tag / fusion protein: Myc-TurboID (N terminal on insert)
Terms and licenses: Academic/Nonprofit Terms; Industry Terms: Not Available to Industry
How to cite: TurboID-MEK1 was a gift from Dustin Maly (Addgene plasmid # 226169 ; http://n2t.net/addgene:226169 ; RRID:Addgene_226169)
